>Addgene plasmid #170201 | R620-M15-303: CMV51p> SARS-CoV-2 S(1-1213)-2P-T4f-His6 D614G | addgene full sequence | sequence record 334264 | Addgene NGS Result
ATGCTATCCTAATCTATATCTGGGTAGCATATGCTATCCTAATCTATATCTGGGTAGCATAGGCTATCCT
AATCTATATCTGGGTAGCATATGCTATCCTAATCTATATCTGGGTAGTATATGCTATCCTAATTTATATC
TGGGTAGCATAGGCTATCCTAATCTATATCTGGGTAGCATATGCTATCCTAATCTATATCTGGGTAGTAT
ATGCTATCCTAATCTGTATCCGGGTAGCATATGCTATCCTCATGCATATACAGTCAGCATATGATACCCA
GTAGTAGAGTGGGAGTGCTATCCTTTGCATATGCCGCCACCTCCCAAGGGGGCGTGAATTTTCGCTGCTT
GTCCTTTTCCTGCTGGGGATCTCCCGATCCCCTATGGTGCACTCTCAGTACAATCTGCTCTGATGCCGCA
TAGTTAAGCCAGTATCTGCTCCCTGCTTGTGTGTTGGAGGTCGCTGAGTAGTGCGCGAGCAAAATTTAAG
CTACAACAAGGCAAGGCTTGACCGACAATTGCATGAAGAATCTGCTTAGGGTTAGGCGTTTTGCGCTGCT
TCGATCACAACTTTGTATAGAAAAGTTGGCCCTGCAGGCGTTACATAACTTACGGTAAATGGCCCGCCTG
GCTGACCGCCCAACGACCCCCGCCCATTGACGTCAATAATGACGTATGTTCCCATAGTAACGCCAATAGG
GACTTTCCATTGACGTCAATGGGTGGAGTATTTACGGTAAACTGCCCACTTGGCAGTACATCAAGTGTAT
CATATGCCAAGTCCGCCCCCTATTGACGTCAATGACGGTAAATGGCCCGCCTGGCATTATGCCCAGTACA
TGACCTTACGGGACTTTCCTACTTGGCAGTACATCTACGTATTAGTCATCGCTATTACCATGGTGATGCG
GTTTTGGCAGTACACCAATGGGCGTGGATAGCGGTTTGACTCACGGGGATTTCCAAGTCTCCACCCCATT
GACGTCAATGGGAGTTTGTTTTGGCACCAAAATCAACGGGACTTTCCAAAATGTCGTAATAACCCCGCCC
CGTTGACGCAAATGGGCGGTAGGCGTGTACGGTGGGAGGTCTATATAAGCAGAGCTCGTTTAGTGAACCG
TCAGATCGCCTGGAGACGCCATCCACGCTGTTTTGACCTCCATAGAAGACAACAACTTTGTACAAAAAAG
TTGGCACCATGTTCGTGTTCCTTGTGCTGCTGCCACTCGTGTCATCGCAGTGCGTGAACCTGACCACTCG
AACACAGCTGCCACCGGCCTACACCAACTCATTCACCCGGGGAGTGTACTACCCTGACAAAGTGTTCAGG
AGCTCAGTGCTGCACAGCACCCAGGACCTGTTCCTCCCGTTCTTCTCGAACGTCACCTGGTTTCACGCGA
TCCACGTGTCCGGAACTAACGGAACCAAGCGCTTCGACAACCCCGTGCTGCCTTTTAACGACGGCGTCTA
CTTCGCGTCCACCGAGAAGTCCAACATTATCAGAGGCTGGATCTTCGGAACTACCCTGGACTCCAAGACC
CAAAGCCTGCTCATTGTGAACAATGCCACCAACGTTGTGATCAAAGTCTGCGAATTCCAGTTTTGCAACG
ACCCGTTTCTTGGCGTGTACTACCACAAGAACAACAAGAGCTGGATGGAGTCCGAGTTCAGAGTCTATTC
GTCCGCCAACAACTGCACCTTCGAATACGTGTCACAGCCTTTCCTGATGGACCTGGAGGGAAAGCAGGGG
AACTTCAAGAACCTCCGCGAATTCGTGTTTAAGAACATCGATGGTTACTTTAAGATCTACTCCAAACATA
CTCCCATTAATCTCGTGCGGGACCTACCGCAGGGATTCAGCGCCCTGGAGCCACTGGTGGACCTCCCCAT
CGGCATCAACATCACCCGCTTTCAAACCCTGTTGGCGCTGCATCGGAGCTACCTGACCCCTGGAGATTCC
TCCTCTGGTTGGACTGCCGGAGCAGCTGCATACTACGTGGGCTATCTCCAGCCGCGGACCTTCCTGCTTA
AGTACAATGAGAACGGTACTATCACCGACGCCGTGGATTGTGCTCTGGACCCTCTGTCCGAAACCAAGTG
CACCCTGAAGTCCTTTACTGTGGAAAAGGGAATCTACCAGACCTCCAATTTCCGGGTGCAGCCTACCGAG
TCCATTGTCCGGTTCCCCAACATCACTAACCTGTGTCCTTTCGGGGAAGTCTTTAATGCCACCCGCTTCG
CCTCCGTGTACGCATGGAACCGCAAGCGCATCAGCAACTGCGTCGCCGACTACAGCGTGCTGTACAACTC
CGCGTCCTTCTCAACCTTCAAGTGCTACGGGGTGTCCCCGACTAAGCTGAACGACCTGTGCTTCACGAAC
GTGTACGCCGACTCCTTCGTGATCCGGGGGGACGAAGTCAGACAGATTGCACCCGGACAGACTGGAAAGA
TCGCAGACTACAATTACAAGCTCCCGGATGACTTCACTGGTTGCGTGATCGCTTGGAACTCCAACAACCT
CGACAGCAAAGTCGGCGGCAACTACAACTATCTGTACCGGCTGTTCCGGAAGTCCAACCTCAAGCCATTC
GAGCGGGACATCTCGACCGAGATCTACCAGGCCGGTTCGACTCCTTGCAACGGCGTGGAGGGGTTCAACT
GCTATTTCCCGCTGCAAAGCTACGGATTCCAGCCCACCAACGGAGTGGGCTACCAACCGTACCGGGTGGT
CGTCCTGTCCTTCGAACTGCTGCACGCCCCTGCTACCGTCTGCGGTCCAAAGAAGTCCACCAACCTTGTG
AAGAACAAATGCGTGAACTTCAACTTCAACGGACTCACTGGCACTGGAGTGCTGACTGAGAGCAACAAGA
AGTTCCTGCCGTTCCAACAATTTGGCAGAGACATCGCCGACACCACTGATGCCGTCCGCGATCCTCAGAC
TCTCGAGATTTTGGATATTACCCCCTGCTCCTTTGGGGGAGTCAGCGTGATCACCCCGGGGACCAACACC
AGTAACCAGGTCGCGGTGCTGTACCAGGGCGTGAACTGTACCGAAGTCCCGGTGGCCATCCACGCTGACC
AATTGACCCCAACTTGGAGGGTCTACTCAACGGGGTCCAACGTGTTCCAAACCCGCGCAGGATGCCTGAT
TGGAGCCGAGCACGTGAACAACTCCTACGAGTGCGACATCCCTATCGGTGCCGGAATTTGTGCGAGCTAC
CAGACACAGACGAACTCGCCTGCTTCCGTGGCCTCGCAGTCCATTATTGCCTACACTATGAGCCTCGGTG
CCGAAAACTCCGTGGCCTACTCGAACAACAGCATCGCCATTCCCACCAACTTCACGATCTCGGTGACCAC
CGAAATACTGCCGGTGTCCATGACTAAGACCTCAGTGGATTGCACAATGTACATCTGTGGCGACTCCACC
GAGTGCTCCAATCTCCTCCTGCAATACGGCTCCTTCTGTACCCAACTGAACCGGGCCTTAACTGGCATCG
CGGTGGAGCAGGACAAGAATACCCAGGAAGTGTTCGCCCAAGTCAAACAGATCTACAAGACTCCGCCCAT
CAAGGACTTCGGCGGCTTCAATTTCTCGCAAATCCTCCCGGACCCTTCAAAGCCCTCCAAGCGGTCCTTT
ATTGAGGACCTTTTGTTCAACAAGGTCACCTTGGCCGATGCCGGCTTCATCAAGCAGTACGGAGACTGCC
TGGGAGATATTGCCGCGCGGGATCTGATCTGCGCCCAGAAGTTCAACGGTCTGACTGTGCTGCCCCCCCT
CTTGACCGACGAAATGATTGCTCAGTACACCTCCGCGCTGCTTGCTGGCACCATTACCAGCGGGTGGACG
TTCGGAGCAGGAGCCGCACTCCAAATCCCGTTCGCCATGCAAATGGCGTATCGGTTCAATGGTATCGGCG
TGACCCAGAACGTGCTGTACGAGAACCAGAAGCTGATCGCTAACCAGTTCAACTCCGCCATCGGAAAGAT
TCAGGACTCACTGTCATCTACTGCGTCCGCTCTGGGAAAGCTCCAGGACGTGGTCAATCAGAACGCCCAG
GCCCTCAACACGCTCGTGAAGCAGTTGAGCTCCAACTTCGGCGCCATCTCGAGCGTGCTGAACGATATCC
TGAGCAGACTGGATCCTCCCGAGGCCGAAGTGCAAATCGACCGGTTGATCACCGGCAGACTGCAGTCGCT
GCAGACCTACGTAACCCAGCAGTTGATCAGGGCTGCCGAGATCAGGGCCTCGGCCAATCTGGCGGCCACC
AAGATGTCGGAATGCGTGCTGGGGCAGTCTAAGCGCGTGGACTTCTGCGGAAAGGGTTACCACCTGATGT
CCTTTCCGCAATCGGCCCCTCACGGAGTGGTGTTTCTGCATGTCACCTACGTGCCCGCCCAAGAAAAGAA
CTTCACCACTGCACCGGCCATCTGCCACGACGGGAAGGCGCATTTCCCGAGAGAAGGGGTGTTCGTGAGC
AACGGGACGCACTGGTTCGTGACCCAGCGGAACTTCTACGAGCCTCAGATCATCACTACCGACAACACCT
TCGTGAGCGGGAACTGTGATGTCGTGATTGGAATTGTCAACAACACTGTGTACGACCCACTGCAGCCCGA
ACTGGATAGCTTTAAGGAGGAACTGGACAAGTACTTCAAAAACCATACCTCACCCGATGTGGACCTGGGC
GACATCTCCGGAATCAACGCCTCCGTGGTCAACATCCAAAAGGAGATTGACCGCCTGAACGAAGTCGCCA
AGAACCTGAACGAATCGCTGATTGATCTCCAAGAACTGGGCAAATACGAGCAGTACATCAAGTGGCCGTC
GGGCAGACTTGTGCCGAGAGGTTCGCCGGGAAGCGGATACATTCCTGAAGCCCCAAGGGACGGACAGGCG
TACGTGCGCAAGGACGGAGAATGGGTGCTGCTGTCGACTTTCCTGGGACACCATCACCACCATCACTAAT
CAACTTTCTTGTACAAAGTTGTGAAATTCTGCAGATATCCATCACACTGGCGGCCGCTCGAGCATGCATC
TAGAGGGCCCTATTCTATAGTGTCACCTAAATGCTAGAGCTCGCTGATCAGCCTCGACTGTGCCTTCTAG
TTGCCAGCCATCTGTTGTTTGCCCCTCCCCCGTGCCTTCCTTGACCCTGGAAGGTGCCACTCCCACTGTC
CTTTCCTAATAAAATGAGGAAATTGCATCGCATTGTCTGAGTAGGTGTCATTCTATTCTGGGGGGTGGGG
TGGGGCAGGACAGCAAGGGGGAGGATTGGGAAGACAATAGCAGGCATGCTGGGGATGCGGTGGGCTCTAT
GGCTTCTGAGGCGGAAAGAACCAGCTGGGGCTCTAGGGGGTATCCCC
[124 nt withheld, positions 5368-5491]
C
[91 nt withheld, positions 5493-5583]
A
[49 nt withheld, positions 5585-5633]
CCTTTGACGTTGGAGTCCACGTTCTTT
[37 nt withheld, positions 5661-5697]
ACCCTATCTCGGTCTATTCTTTTGATTTATAAGGGATTTTGCCGATTTCGGCCTATTGGTTAAAAAATGA
GCTGATTTAACAAAAATTTAACGCGAATTAATTCTGTGGAATGTGTGTCAGTTAGGGTGTGGAAAGTCCC
CAGGCTCCCCAGCAGGCAGAAGTATGCAAAGCATGCATCTCAATTAGTCAGCAACCAGGTGTGGAAAGTC
CCTAGGCTCCCCAGCAGGCAGAAGTATGCAAAGCATGCATCTCAATTAGTCAGCAACCATAGTCCCGCCC
CTAACTCCGCCCATCCCGCCCCTAACTCCGCCCAGTTCCGCCCATTCTCCGCCCCATGGCTGACTAATTT
TTTTTATTTATGCAGAGGCCGAGGCCGCCTCTGCCTCTGAGCTATTCCAGAAGTAGTGAGGAGGCTTTTT
TGGAGGCCTAGGCTTTTGCAAAAAGCTCCCGGGAGCTTGTATATCCATTTTCGGATCTGATCAAGAGACA
GGATGAGGATCGTTTCGCATGATTGAACAAGATGGATTGCACGCAGGTTCTCCGGCCGCTTGGGTGGAGA
GGCTATTCGGCTATGACTGGGCACAACAGACAATCGGCTGCTCTGATGCCGCCGTGTTCCGGCTGTCAGC
GCAGGGGCGCCCGGTTCTTTTTGTCAAGACCGACCTGTCCGGTGCCCTGAATGAACTGCAGGACGAGGCA
GCGCGGCTATCGTGGCTGGCCACGACGGGCGTTCCTTGCGCAGCTGTGCTCGACGTTGTCACTGAAGCGG
GAAGGGACTGGCTGCTATTGGGCGAAGTGCCGGGGCAGGATCTCCTGTCATCTCACCTTGCTCCTGCCGA
GAAAGTATCCATCATGGCTGATGCAATGCGGCGGCTGCATACGCTTGATCCGGCTACCTGCCCATTCGAC
CACCAAGCGAAACATCGCATCGAGCGAGCACGTACTCGGATGGAAGCCGGTCTTGTCGATCAGGATGATC
TGGACGAAGAGCATCAGGGGCTCGCGCCAGCCGAACTGTTCGCCAGGCTCAAGGCGCGCATGCCCGACGG
CGAGGATCTCGTCGTGACCCATGGCGATGCCTGCTTGCCGAATATCATGGTGGAAAATGGCCGCTTTTCT
GGATTCATCGACTGTGGCCGGCTGGGTGTGGCGGACCGCTATCAGGACATAGCGTTGGCTACCCGTGATA
TTGCTGAAGAGCTTGGCGGCGAATGGGCTGACCGCTTCCTCGTGCTTTACGGTATCGCCGCTCCCGATTC
GCAGCGCATCGCCTTCTATCGCCTTCTTGACGAGTTCTTCTGAGCGGGACTCTGGGGTTCGAAATGACCG
ACCAAGCGACGCCCAACCTGCCATCACGAGATTTCGATTCCACCGCCGCCTTCTATGAAAGGTTGGGCTT
CGGAATCGTTTTCCGGGACGCCGGCTGGATGATCCTCCAGCGCGGGGATCTCATGCTGGAGTTCTTCGCC
CACCCCAACTTGTTTATTGCAGCTTATAATGGTTACAAATAAAGCAATAGCATCACAAATTTCACAAATA
AAGCATTTTTTTCACTGCATTCTAGTTGTGGTTTGTCCAAACTCATCAATGTATCTTATCATGTCTGTAT
ACCGTCGACCTCTAGCTAGAGCTTGGCGTAATCATGGTCATAGCTGTTTCCTGTGTGAAATTGTTATCCG
CTCACAATTCCACACAACATACGAGCCGGAAGCATAAAGTGTAAAGCCTGGGGTGCCTAATGAGTGAGCT
AACTCACATTAATTGCGTTGCGCTCACTGCCCGCTTTCCAGTCGGGAAACCTGTCGTGCCAGCTGCATTA
ATGAATCGGCCAACGCGCGGGGAGAGGCGGTTTGCGTATTGGGCGCTCTTCCGCTTCCTCGCTCACTGAC
TCGCTGCGCTCGGTCGTTCGGCTGCGGCGAGCGGTATCAGCTCACTCAAAGGCGGTAATACGGTTATCCA
CAGAATCAGGGGATAACGCAGGAAAGAACATGTGAGCAAAAGGCCAGCAAAAGGCCAGGAACCGTAAAAA
GGCCGCGTTGCTGGCGTTTTTCCATAGGCTCCGCCCCCCTGACGAGCATCACAAAAATCGACGCTCAAGT
CAGAGGTGGCGAAACCCGACAGGACTATAAAGATACCAGGCGTTTCCCCCTGGAAGCTCCCTCGTGCGCT
CTCCTGTTCCGACCCTGCCGCTTACCGGATACCTGTCCGCCTTTCTCCCTTCGGGAAGCGTGGCGCTTTC
TCATAGCTCACGCTGTAGGTATCTCAGTTCGGTGTAGGTCGTTCGCTCCAAGCTGGGCTGTGTGCACGAA
CCCCCCGTTCAGCCCGACCGCTGCGCCTTATCCGGTAACTATCGTCTTGAGTCCAACCCGGTAAGACACG
ACTTATCGCCACTGGCAGCAGCCACTGGTAACAGGATTAGCAGAGCGAGGTATGTAGGCGGTGCTACAGA
GTTCTTGAAGTGGTGGCCTAACTACGGCTACACTAGAAGAACAGTATTTGGTATCTGCGCTCTGCTGAAG
CCAGTTACCTTCGGAAAAAGAGTTGGTAGCTCTTGATCCGGCAAACAAACCACCGCTGGTAGCGGTGGTT
TTTTTGTTTGCAAGCAGCAGATTACGCGCAGAAAAAAAGGATCTCAAGAAGATCCTTTGATCTTTTCTAC
GGGGTCTGACGCTCAGTGGAACGAAAACTCACGTTAAGGGATTTTGGTCATGAGATTATCAAAAAGGATC
TTCACCTAGATCCTTTTAAATTAAAAATGAAGTTTTAAATCAATCTAAAGTATATATGAGTAAACTTGGT
CTGACAGTTACCAATGCTTAATCAGTGAGGCACCTATCTCAGCGATCTGTCTATTTCGTTCATCCATAGT
TGCCTGACTCCCCGTCGTGTAGATAACTACGATACGGGAGGGCTTACCATCTGGCCCCAGTGCTGCAATG
ATACCGCGAGACCCACGCTCACCGGCTCCAGATTTATCAGCAATAAACCAGCCAGCCGGAAGGGCCGAGC
GCAGAAGTGGTCCTGCAACTTTATCCGCCTCCATCCAGTCTATTAATTGTTGCCGGGAAGCTAGAGTAAG
TAGTTCGCCAGTTAATAGTTTGCGCAACGTTGTTGCCATTGCTACAGGCATCGTGGTGTCACGCTCGTCG
TTTGGTATGGCTTCATTCAGCTCCGGTTCCCAACGATCAAGGCGAGTTACATGATCCCCCATGTTGTGCA
AAAAAGCGGTTAGCTCCTTCGGTCCTCCGATCGTTGTCAGAAGTAAGTTGGCCGCAGTGTTATCACTCAT
GGTTATGGCAGCACTGCATAATTCTCTTACTGTCATGCCATCCGTAAGATGCTTTTCTGTGACTGGTGAG
TACTCAACCAAGTCATTCTGAGAATAGTGTATGCGGCGACCGAGTTGCTCTTGCCCGGCGTCAATACGGG
ATAATACCGCGCCACATAGCAGAACTTTAAAAGTGCTCATCATTGGAAAACGTTCTTCGGGGCGAAAACT
CTCAAGGATCTTACCGCTGTTGAGATCCAGTTCGATGTAACCCACTCGTGCACCCAACTGATCTTCAGCA
TCTTTTACTTTCACCAGCGTTTCTGGGTGAGCAAAAACAGGAAGGCAAAATGCCGCAAAAAAGGGAATAA
GGGCGACACGGAAATGTTGAATACTCATACTCTTCCTTTTTCAATATTATTGAAGCATTTATCAGGGTTA
TTGTCTCATGAGCGGATACATATTTGAATGTATTTAGAAAAATAAACAAATAGGGGTTCCGCGCACATTT
CCCCGAAAAGTGCCACCTGACGTCGACGGATCGGGAGATCCGCCTTTATGTGTAACTCTTGGCTGAAGCT
CTTACACCAATGCTGGGGGACATGTACCTCCCAGGGGCCCAGGAAGACTACGGGAGGCTACACCAACGTC
AATCAGAGGGGCCTGTGTAGCTACCGATAAGCGGACCCTCAAGAGGGCATTAGCAATAGTGTTTATAAGG
CCCCCTTGTTAACCCTAAACGGGTAGCATATGCTTCCCGGGTAGTAGTATATACTATCCAGACTAACCCT
AATTCAATAGCATATGTTACCCAACGGGAAGCATATGCTATCGAATTAGGGTTAGTAAAAGGGTCCTAAG
GAACAGCGATATCTCCCACCCCATGAGCTGTCACGGTTTTATTTACATGGGGTCAGGATTCCACGAGGGT
AGTGAACCATTTTAGTCACAAGGGCAGTGGCTGAAGATCAAGGAGCGGGCAGTGAACTCTCCTGAATCTT
CGCCTGCTTCTTCATTCTCCTTCGTTTAGCTAATAGAATAACTGCTGAGTTGTGAACAGTAAGGTGTATG
TGAGGTGCTCGAAAACAAGGTTTCAGGTGACGCCCCCAGAATAAAATTTGGACGGGGGGTTCAGTGGTGG
CATTGTGCTATGACACCAATATAACCCTCACAAACCCCTTGGGCAATAAATACTAGTGTAGGAATGAAAC
ATTCTGAATATCTTTAACAATAGAAATCCATGGGGTGGGGACAAGCCGTAAAGACTGGATGTCCATCTCA
CACGAATTTATGGCTATGGGCAACACATAATCCTAGTGCAATATGATACTGGGGTTATTAAGATGTGTCC
CAGGCAGGGACCAAGACAGGTGAACCATGTTGTTACACTCTATTTGTAACAAGGGGAAAGAGAGTGGACG
CCGACAGCAGCGGACTCCACTGGTTGTCTCTAACACCCCCGAAAATTAAACGGGGCTCCACGCCAATGGG
GCCCATAAACAAAGACAAGTGGCCACTCTTTTTTTTGAAATTGTGGAGTGGGGGCACGCGTCAGCCCCCA
CACGCCGCCCTGCGGTTTTGGACTGTAAAATAAGGGTGTAATAACTTGGCTGATTGTAACCCCGCTAACC
ACTGCGGTCAAACCACTTGCCCACAAAACCACTAATGGCACCCCGGGGAATACCTGCATAAGTAGGTGGG
CGGGCCAAGATAGGGGCGCGATTGCTGCGATCTGGAGGACAAATTACACACACTTGCGCCTGAGCGCCAA
GCACAGGGTTGTTGGTCCTCATATTCACGAGGTCGCTGAGAGCACGGTGGGCTAATGTTGCCATGGGTAG
CATATACTACCCAAATATCTGGATAGCATATGCTATCCTAATCTATATCTGGGTAGCATAGGCTATCCTA
ATCTATATCTGGGTAGCATATGCTATCCTAATCTATATCTGGGTAGTATATGCTATCCTAATTTATATCT
GGGTAGCATAGGCTATCCTAATCTATATCTGGGTAGCATATGCTATCCTAATCTATATCTGGGTAGTATA
TGCTATCCTAATCTGTATCCGGGTAGCATATGCTATCCTAATAGAGATTAGGGTAGTATATGCTATCCTA
ATTTATATCTGGGTAGCATATACTACCCAAATATCTGGATAGCAT
Features (pLannotate 1.2.2; 24 found; start..end, strand, type, name):
    383..435     -  misc_feature   bom (fragment): basis of mobility region from pBR322
    568..588     +  protein_bind   attB4: mutant version of attB; core recombination site for the Gateway® BP reaction BP Clonase™
    599..902     +  enhancer       CMV enhancer: human cytomegalovirus immediate early enhancer
    904..1103    +  promoter       CMV promoter: human cytomegalovirus (CMV) immediate early promoter
   1173..1190    +  protein_bind   attL1 (fragment): mutant version of attL; recombination site for the Gateway® LR reaction LR Clonase™
   1199..4828    +  CDS            S: SPIKE_SARS2 - Experimental evidence at protein level: Swiss-Prot protein existence level 1. [Spike glycoprotein]: May down-regulate host tetherin (BST2) by lysosomal degradation, thereby counteracting its antiviral activity. From Severe acute respiratory syndrome coronavirus 2 (2019-nCoV) (SARS-CoV-2).
   4862..4945    +  CDS            wac (fragment): WAC_BPT4 - Experimental evidence at protein level: Swiss-Prot protein existence level 1. Chaperone involved in tail fiber assembly and retraction. Acts as a chaperone helping to attach the long tail fibers to the virus during the assembly process. During phage assembly, twelve fibritin molecules attach to the phage neck via gp13: six molecules forming the collar and six molecules forming the whiskers. From Enterobacteria phage T4 (Bacteriophage T4).
   4974..4991    -  protein_bind   attL2 (fragment): mutant version of attL; recombination site for the Gateway® LR reaction LR Clonase™
   5054..5072    -  promoter       SP6 promoter: promoter for bacteriophage SP6 RNA polymerase
   5098..5322    +  polyA_signal   bGH poly(A) signal: bovine growth hormone polyadenylation signal
   5326..5347    +  promoter       SV40 promoter (fragment): SV40 enhancer and early promoter
   5368..5796    +  rep_origin     f1 ori (sequence partly withheld): f1 bacteriophage origin of replication; arrow indicates direction of (+) strand synthesis
   5810..6139    +  promoter       SV40 promoter: SV40 enhancer and early promoter
   6206..6997    +  CDS            neo: KKA2_KLEPN - Also known as kan, nptII. Experimental evidence at protein level: Swiss-Prot protein existence level 1. Resistance to kanamycin, neomycin, paromomycin, ribostamycin, butirosin and gentamicin B. From Klebsiella pneumoniae.
   7021..7179    +  CDS            ble (fragment): BLE_KLEPN - Experimental evidence at protein level: Swiss-Prot protein existence level 1. Binding protein with a strong affinity to the bleomycin family of antibiotics. Binds to CL990; an antimitotic-antibiotic compound. From Klebsiella pneumoniae.
   7174..7295    +  polyA_signal   SV40 poly(A) signal: SV40 polyadenylation signal
   7366..7388    -  protein_bind   lac operator (fragment): The lac repressor binds to the lac operator to inhibit transcription in E. coli. This inhibition can be relieved by adding lactose or isopropyl-β-D-thiogalactopyranoside (IPTG). lac repressor encoded by lacI
   7392..7422    -  promoter       lac promoter: promoter for the E. coli lac operon
   7437..7458    -  protein_bind   CAP binding site: CAP binding activates transcription in the presence of cAMP. E. coli catabolite activator protein
   7471..7563    -  CDS            lacI (fragment): lac repressor; lacI; The lac repressor binds to the lac operator to inhibit transcription in E. coli. This inhibition can be relieved by adding lactose or isopropyl-β-D-thiogalactopyranoside (IPTG).
   7746..8334    -  rep_origin     ori: high-copy-number ColE1/pMB1/pBR322/pUC origin of replication
   8505..9365    -  CDS            AmpR: β-lactamase; bla; confers resistance to ampicillin, carbenicillin, and related antibiotics
   9366..9470    -  promoter       AmpR promoter: bla
   9705..362     -  rep_origin     oriP (across the origin): Epstein-Barr virus oriP replication origin (Yates et al., 2000)
