[The description below was written by a language model from this plasmid's Addgene catalogue record and pLannotate feature annotations shown in this document.]
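Description:
R620-M15-303: CMV51p> SARS-CoV-2 S(1-1213)-2P-T4f-His6 D614G is an 11.1 kb mammalian expression plasmid, built by Gateway cloning in the pDest-303 backbone, for producing a soluble, trimeric form of the SARS-CoV-2 spike glycoprotein carrying the D614G substitution. In bacteria it is maintained through a high-copy ColE1/pUC-type origin and an ampicillin resistance gene. An f1 origin is also present. For mammalian cells, an SV40 early promoter drives a neomycin phosphotransferase cassette ending in an SV40 polyadenylation signal, which permits G418 selection. The annotated Epstein-Barr virus oriP element could support episomal maintenance in cells that supply EBNA1, although the record does not comment on this.

The expression cassette is driven by the promoter catalogued as CMV51, annotated as the CMV immediate-early enhancer and promoter, and is terminated by the bovine growth hormone polyadenylation signal. Residual Gateway sites (attB4 upstream of the promoter, and attL1- and attL2-like fragments flanking the coding region) reflect the recombinational assembly. The open reading frame is sequence-optimised for mammalian expression and, according to the construct name, encodes spike residues 1-1213, i.e. the ectodomain. The "2P" in the name most likely refers to the two proline substitutions commonly used to stabilise the prefusion conformation. The spike segment is followed by a fragment of bacteriophage T4 fibritin (the foldon, "T4f"), which promotes trimerisation in place of the native membrane anchor, and by a C-terminal His6 tag for affinity purification. That tag is listed in the catalogue but not separately annotated in the feature table. The associated work concerns high-yield production of spike trimers for serology assays.
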