Addgene plasmid #170201: R620-M15-303: CMV51p> SARS-CoV-2 S(1-1213)-2P-T4f-His6 D614G
Purpose: Mammalian expression of SARS-CoV-2 soluble spike trimer protein (D614G mutant)
Depositing lab: Dominic Esposito. Depositing organization: Frederick National Laboratory. Publication: Optimizing high-yield production of SARS-CoV-2 soluble spike trimers for serology assays. Esposito D, Mehalko J, Drew M, Snead K, Wall V, Taylor T, Frank P, Denson JP, Hong M, Gulten G, Sadtler K, Messing S, Gillette W. Protein Expr Purif. 2020 Jun 4;174:105686. doi: 10.1016/j.pep.2020.105686. PubMed 32504802.
Backbone
  Vector backbone: pDest-303
  Vector type: Mammalian Expression
  Selectable markers: Neomycin (select with G418)
Growth in bacteria
  Bacterial resistance: Ampicillin, 100 μg/mL
  Growth temperature: 37°C
  Growth strain: DH5alpha
  Copy number: High Copy
Gene/Insert
  Gene/Insert name: SARS-CoV-2 S (spike) D614G
  Species: SARS-CoV-2
  Mutation: D614G
  Entrez Gene: S (a.k.a. GU280_gp02, spike glycoprotein)
  Promoter: CMV51
  Tag / fusion protein: His6 (C terminal on insert)
  Cloning method: Gateway Cloning
Terms and licenses: Academic/Nonprofit Terms; Industry Terms: Not Available to Industry
Depositor comments: DNA sequence optimized for mammalian expression
How to cite: R620-M15-303: CMV51p> SARS-CoV-2 S(1-1213)-2P-T4f-His6 D614G was a gift from Dominic Esposito (Addgene plasmid # 170201 ; http://n2t.net/addgene:170201 ; RRID:Addgene_170201)
